Addgene plasmid #225172: pHBJT021
Purpose: (Empty Backbone) Low copy cloning vector with same multiple cloning site as pUC19 and pSU19 (GmR).
Depositing lab: Jenny-Lee Thomassin. Depositing organization: University of Saskatchewan. Publication: Generation of a plasmid series for rapid sub-cloning and use in various Enterobacteriaceae. Braun HG, Kanwal N, Rivera Lopez LF, Thomassin JL. J Biosci Bioeng. 2024 Sep 6:S1389-1723(24)00253-6. doi: 10.1016/j.jbiosc.2024.08.006. PubMed 39244484.
Backbone
  Vector backbone: Unknown
  Backbone size (bp): 3900
  Vector type: Bacterial Expression, Synthetic Biology
Growth in bacteria
  Bacterial resistance: Gentamicin, 10 μg/mL
  Growth temperature: 37°C
  Growth strain: DH5alpha
  Copy number: Low Copy
Gene/Insert
  Gene/Insert name: None
Terms and licenses: Academic/Nonprofit Terms; Industry Terms: Not Available to Industry
Depositor comments: Low copy plasmid (pSC101 ori and repA), pUC19 MCS, confers gentamycin resistance
How to cite: pHBJT021 was a gift from Jenny-Lee Thomassin (Addgene plasmid # 225172 ; http://n2t.net/addgene:225172 ; RRID:Addgene_225172)
