[The description below was written by a language model from this plasmid's Addgene catalogue record and pLannotate feature annotations shown in this document.]
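Description:
pHBJT021 is an empty, low-copy bacterial cloning and expression vector of about 3.9 kb, part of a plasmid series designed for rapid sub-cloning and use in various Enterobacteriaceae. The parental backbone is not named in the record. Replication depends on the pSC101 origin together with its cognate Rep101 (RepA) initiator protein, both encoded on the plasmid, and this system accounts for the low copy number. Selection is by gentamicin resistance, provided by the aacC1 gentamicin acetyltransferase gene, which the annotation places directly downstream of a cat promoter.

The cloning region is the lac cassette familiar from pUC-type vectors. A CAP binding site, lac promoter and lac operator lie upstream of the pUC18/19 multiple cloning site, which is followed by a partial lacZα coding sequence. Because the polylinker matches that of pUC19 and pSU19, fragments can be moved between these vectors using the same restriction sites. Inserts placed in it can be transcribed from the lac promoter, which is subject to lac repressor control where the host supplies that repressor, since only a short lacI fragment is present on the plasmid. The lacZα element is annotated only as a fragment, and the record does not state whether blue/white screening works.

The annotation also picks up short fragments of an RSF origin, the pBR322 bom region and rop. These appear to be remnants carried over from the source plasmids used in construction rather than functional elements. No insert is present, so the plasmid serves as a recipient vector for work where low gene dosage or gentamicin selection alongside other plasmids is wanted.
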