Features (pLannotate 1.2.2; 13 found; start..end, strand, type, name):
    185..1135    +  CDS            Rep101: RepA protein needed for replication with the pSC101 origin; rep101
   1916..2049    +  rep_origin     RSF ori (fragment): Plasmids containing the RSF 1030 origin of replication can be propagated in E. coli cells that contain additional plasmids with compatible origins.
   2051..2143    +  CDS            lacI (fragment): lac repressor; lacI; The lac repressor binds to the lac operator to inhibit transcription in E. coli. This inhibition can be relieved by adding lactose or isopropyl-β-D-thiogalactopyranoside (IPTG).
   2156..2177    +  protein_bind   CAP binding site: CAP binding activates transcription in the presence of cAMP. E. coli catabolite activator protein
   2192..2222    +  promoter       lac promoter: promoter for the E. coli lac operon
   2230..2246    +  protein_bind   lac operator: The lac repressor binds to the lac operator to inhibit transcription in E. coli. This inhibition can be relieved by adding lactose or isopropyl-β-D-thiogalactopyranoside (IPTG). lac repressor encoded by lacI
   2283..2339    -  misc_feature   MCS: pUC18/19 multiple cloning site
   2336..2493    +  CDS            lacZα (fragment): LacZα fragment of β-galactosidase; lacZ fragment
   2499..2598    -  misc_feature   bom (fragment): basis of mobility region from pBR322
   2700..2735    -  CDS            rop (fragment): Rop protein, which maintains plasmids at low copy number; rop
   2830..2932    +  promoter       cat promoter: promoter of the E. coli cat gene encoding chloramphenicol acetyltransferase
   2933..3466    +  CDS            GmR: gentamycin acetyltransferase; aacC1; confers resistance to gentamycin
   3815..137     +  rep_origin     pSC101 ori (across the origin): low-copy replication origin that requires the Rep101 protein
>Addgene plasmid #225172 | pHBJT021 | addgene full sequence | sequence record 444691 | Addgene NGS Result
AAAAAAAACACACAAAGGTCTAGCGGAATTTACAGAGGGTCTAGCAGAATTTACAAGTTTTCCAGCAAAG
GTCTAGCAGAATTTACAGATACCCACAACTCAAAGGAAAAGGACTAGTAATTATCATTGACTAGCCCATC
TCAATTGGTATAGTGATTAAAATCACCTAGACCAATTGAGATGTATGTCTGAATTAGTTGTTTTCAAAGC
AAATGAACTAGCGATTAGTCGCTATGACTTAACGGAGCATGAAACCAAGCTAATTTTATGCTGTGTGGCA
CTACTCAACCCCACGATTGAAAACCCTACAAGGAAAGAACGGACGGTATCGTTCACTTATAACCAATACG
CTCAGATGATGAACATCAGTAGGGAAAATGCTTATGGTGTATTAGCTAAAGCAACCAGAGAGCTGATGAC
GAGAACTGTGGAAATCAGGAATCCTTTGGTTAAAGGCTTTGAGATTTTCCAGTGGACAAACTATGCCAAG
TTCTCAAGCGAAAAATTAGAATTAGTTTTTAGTGAAGAGATATTGCCTTATCTTTTCCAGTTAAAAAAAT
TCATAAAATATAATCTGGAACATGTTAAGTCTTTTGAAAACAAATACTCTATGAGGATTTATGAGTGGTT
ATTAAAAGAACTAACACAAAAGAAAACTCACAAGGCAAATATAGAGATTAGCCTTGATGAATTTAAGTTC
ATGTTAATGCTTGAAAATAACTACCATGAGTTTAAAAGGCTTAACCAATGGGTTTTGAAACCAATAAGTA
AAGATTTAAACACTTACAGCAATATGAAATTGGTGGTTGATAAGCGAGGCCGCCCGACTGATACGTTGAT
TTTCCAAGTTGAACTAGATAGACAAATGGATCTCGTAACCGAACTTGAGAACAACCAGATAAAAATGAAT
GGTGACAAAATACCAACAACCATTACATCAGATTCCTACCTACATAACGGACTAAGAAAAACACTACACG
ATGCTTTAACTGCAAAAATTCAGCTCACCAGTTTTGAGGCAAAATTTTTGAGTGACATGCAAAGTAAGTA
TGATCTCAATGGTTCGTTCTCATGGCTCACGCAAAAACAACGAACCACACTAGAGAACATACTGGCTAAA
TACGGAAGGATCTGAGGTTCTTATGGCTCTTGTATCTATCAGTGAAGCATCAAGACTAACAAACAAAAGT
AGAACAACTGTTCACCGTTACATATCAAAGGGAAAACTGTCCATATGCACAGATGAAAACGGTGTAAAAA
AGATAGATACATCAGAGCTTTTACGAGTTTTTGGTGCATTCAAAGCTGTTCACCATGAACAGATCGACAA
TGTAACAGATGAACAGCATGTAACACCTAATAGAACAGGTGAAACCAGTAAAACAAAGCAACTAGAACAT
GAAATTGAACACCTGAGACAACTTGTTACAGCTCAACAGTCACACATAGACAGCCTGAAACAGGCGATGC
TGCTTATCGAATCAAAGCTGCCGACAACACGGGAGCCAGTGACGCCTCCCGTGGGGAAAAAATCATGGCA
ATTCTGGAAGAAATAGCGCTTTCAGCCGGCAAACCGGCTGAAGCCGGATCTGCGATTCTGATAACAAACT
AGCAACACCAGAACAGCCCGTTTGCGGGCAGCAAAACCCGTACTTTTGGACGTTCCGGCGGTTTTTTGTG
GCGAGTGGTGTTCGGGCGGTGCGCGCAAGATCCATTATGTTAAACGGGCGAGTTTACATCTCAAAACCGC
CCGCTTAACACCATCAGAAATCCTCAGCGCGATTTTAAGCACCAACCCCCCCCCCGTAACACCCAAATCC
ATACTGAAAGTGGCTTTGTTGAATAAATCAGATTTCGGGTAAGTCTCCAACGCCAGCAACGCGGCCTTTT
TACGGTTCCTGGCCTTTTGCTGGCCTTTTGCTCACATGTTCTTTCCTGCGTTATCCCCTGATTCTGTGGA
TAACCGTATTACCGCCTTTGAGTGAGCTGATACCGCTCGCCGCAGCCGAACGACCGAGCGCAGCGAGTCA
GTGAGCGAGGAAGCGGAAGAGCGCCCAATACGCAAACCGCCTCTCCCCGCGCGTTGGCCGATTCATTAAT
GCAGCTGGCACGACAGGTTTCCCGACTGGAAAGCGGGCAGTGAGCGCAACGCAATTAATGTGAGTTAGCT
CACTCATTAGGCACCCCAGGCTTTACACTTTATGCTTCCGGCTCGTATGTTGTGTGGAATTGTGAGCGGA
TAACAATTTCACACAGGAAACAGCTATGACCATGATTACGCCAAGCTTGCATGCCTGCAGGTCGACTCTA
GAGGATCCCCGGGTACCGAGCTCGAATTCACTGGCCGTCGTTTTACAACGTCGTGACTGGGAAAACCCTG
GCGTTACCCAACTTAATCGCCTTGCAGCACATCCCCCTTTCGCCAGCTGGCGTAATAGCGAAGAGGCCCG
CACCGATCGCCCTTCCCAACAGTTGCGCAGCCTGAATGGCGAATGGCGCCTGATGCGGTATTTTCTCCTT
ACGCATCTGTGCGGTATTTCACACCGCATATGGTGCACTCTCAGTACAATCTGCTCTGATGCCGCATAGT
TAAGCCAGCCCCGACACCCGCCAACACCCGCTGACGCGCCCTGACGGGCTTGTCTGCTCCCGGCATCCGC
TTACAGACAAGCTGTGACCGTCTCCGGGAGCTGCATGTGTCAGAGGTTTTCACCGTCATCACCGAAACGC
GCGAGACGAAAGGGCCCCGTGATACGCCTATTTTTATAGGTTAATGTCATGATAATAATGGTTTCTTAGA
CGTCAGGTGGCACTTTTCGGGGAAATGTGTGATCGGCACGTAAGAGGTTCCAACTTTCACCATAATGAAA
TAAGATCACTACCGGGCGTATTTTTTGAGTTATCGAGATTTTCAGGAGCTAAGGAAGCTAAAATGTTACG
CAGCAGCAACGATGTTACGCAGCAGGGCAGTCGCCCTAAAACAAAGTTAGGTGGCTCAAGTATGGGCATC
ATTCGCACATGTAGGCTCGGCCCTGACCAAGTCAAATCCATGCGGGCTGCTCTTGATCTTTTCGGTCGTG
AGTTCGGAGACGTAGCCACCTACTCCCAACATCAGCCGGACTCCGATTACCTCGGGAACTTGCTCCGTAG
TAAGACATTCATCGCGCTTGCTGCCTTCGACCAAGAAGCGGTTGTTGGCGCTCTCGCGGCTTACGTTCTG
CCCAAGTTTGAGCAGCCGCGTAGTGAGATCTATATCTATGATCTCGCAGTCTCCGGCGAGCACCGGAGGC
AGGGCATTGCCACCGCGCTCATCAATCTCCTCAAGCATGAGGCCAACGCGCTTGGTGCTTATGTGATCTA
CGTGCAAGCAGATTACGGTGACGATCCCGCAGTGGCTCTCTATACAAAGTTGGGCATACGGGAAGAAGTG
ATGCACTTTGATATCGACCCAAGTACCGCCACCTAACCTCGCTAACGGATTCACCACTCCGCAGACCCGC
CATAAAACGCCCTGAGAAGCCCGTGACGGGCTTTTCTTGTATTATGGGTAGTTTCCTTGCATGAATCCAT
AAAAGGCGCCTGTAGTGCCATTTACCCCCATTCACTGCCAGAGCCGTGAGCGCAGCGAACTGAATGTCAC
GAAAAAGACAGCGACTCAGGTGCCTGATGGTCGGAGACAAAAGGAATATTCAGCGATTTGCCCGAGCTTG
CGAGGGTGCTACTTAAGCCTTTAGGGTTTTAAGGTCTGTTTTGTAGAGGAGCAAACAGCGTTTGCGACAT
CCTTTTGTAATACTGCGGAACTGACTAAAGTAGTGAGTTATACACAGGGCTGGGATCTATTCTTTTTATC
TTTTTTTATTCTTTCTTTATTCTATAAATTATAACCACTTGAATATAAAC
